>Addgene plasmid #73715 | pMLS256 | addgene full sequence | sequence record 200872 | Addgene NGS Result
ATGAGTGAGCTAACTCACATTAATTGCGTTGCGCTCACTGCCCGCTTTCCAGTCGGGAAACCTGTCGTGC
CAGCTGCATTAATGAATCGGCCAACGCGCGGGGAGAGGCGGTTTGCGTATTGGGCTCCAAGAACTCGTAC
AAAAATGCTCTGAAGTAGGTCTCGAGATCAATACTGGGAAGACGAAAGTCTTGCGAAACCGATTCGCTGA
CCCCAGTAAAGTCTACTTCGGTAGCCCTTCCCCCACCACCCAGCTCGACGACGTCGACGAGTACATCTAC
CTCGGTCGTCAAATCAACGCCCAAAACAACTTGATGCCGGAAATCCACCGAAGACGTCGAGCAGCCTGGG
CTGCATTCAATGGAATCAAGAATGCCACCGACTCCATCACCGACAAGAAGATTCGTGCGAATCTGTTCGA
CTCAATTGTCCTTCCAGCGCTCACCTACGTTTCAGAAGCCTGGACATTCACCAAAGCTCTATCCGAACGA
GTACGAATCACACATGCCTCCCCCACAAATTATTGATCTACATCCCCATTTGGTATAGTGTCTTACAGGA
CTCTCAATATGTCAGCTGCATGATAAATGGTCCCTATATAATTGAATTGCAAATCTAAATGTTTGCGAAG
AGCAGGCCTGCAGAATTCCATATGACTAGTGGATCCATGGGCTCTTCGGTTTTAGAGCTAGAAATAGCAA
GTTAAAATAAGGCTAGTCCGTTATCAACTTGAAAAAGTGGCACCGAGTCGGTGCTTTTTTTCAATAATAT
TCTAGATATCCCTTTTTGAAACTAAAATGAAATACTCTAAATTTTTGAGTTCAATGTTTCAACTAATCTT
GGTTAAAGGTAAATTCCCGGAGGGACGATTTTAAAGTTGCCAGAGTTGATTAAATTGGTCCAAAAAATTT
TATTAGGAAACTCGAAAAAAAATTGATTTTTTTTGACAATATTCCAAAGAAAATTACAAAATCTCGACGC
CAAACATAGTCGGCTGTGCGCTTCCTCGCTCACTGACTCGCTGCGCTCGGTCGTTCGGCTGCGGCGAGCG
GTATCAGCTCACTCAAAGGCGGTAATACGGTTATCCACAGAATCAGGGGATAACGCAGGAAAGAACATGT
GAGCAAAAGGCCAGCAAAAGGCCAGGAACCGTAAAAAGGCCGCGTTGCTGGCGTTTTTCCATAGGCTCCG
CCCCCCTGACGAGCATCACAAAAATCGACGCTCAAGTCAGAGGTGGCGAAACCCGACAGGACTATAAAGA
TACCAGGCGTTTCCCCCTGGAAGCTCCCTCGTGCGCTCTCCTGTTCCGACCCTGCCGCTTACCGGATACC
TGTCCGCCTTTCTCCCTTCGGGAAGCGTGGCGCTTTCTCATAGCTCACGCTGTAGGTATCTCAGTTCGGT
GTAGGTCGTTCGCTCCAAGCTGGGCTGTGTGCACGAACCCCCCGTTCAGCCCGACCGCTGCGCCTTATCC
GGTAACTATCGTCTTGAGTCCAACCCGGTAAGACACGACTTATCGCCACTGGCAGCAGCCACTGGTAACA
GGATTAGCAGAGCGAGGTATGTAGGCGGTGCTACAGAGTTCTTGAAGTGGTGGCCTAACTACGGCTACAC
TAGAAGAACAGTATTTGGTATCTGCGCTCTGCTGAAGCCAGTTACCTTCGGAAAAAGAGTTGGTAGCTCT
TGATCCGGCAAACAAACCACCGCTGGTAGCGGTGGTTTTTTTGTTTGCAAGCAGCAGATTACGCGCAGAA
AAAAAGGATCTCAAGAAGATCCTTTGATCTTTTCTACGGGGTCTGACGCTCAGTGGAACGAAAACTCACG
TTAAGGGATTTTGGTCATGAGATTATCAAAAAGGATCTTCACCTAGATCCTTTTAAATTAAAAATGAAGT
TTTAAATCAATCTAAAGTATATATGAGTAAACTTGGTCTGACAGTTACCAATGCTTAATCAGTGAGGCAC
CTATCTCAGCGATCTGTCTATTTCGTTCATCCATAGTTGCCTGACTCCCCGTCGTGTAGATAACTACGAT
ACGGGAGGGCTTACCATCTGGCCCCAGTGCTGCAATGATACCGCGAGACCCACGCTCACCGGCTCCAGAT
TTATCAGCAATAAACCAGCCAGCCGGAAGGGCCGAGCGCAGAAGTGGTCCTGCAACTTTATCCGCCTCCA
TCCAGTCTATTAATTGTTGCCGGGAAGCTAGAGTAAGTAGTTCGCCAGTTAATAGTTTGCGCAACGTTGT
TGCCATTGCTACAGGCATCGTGGTGTCACGCTCGTCGTTTGGTATGGCTTCATTCAGCTCCGGTTCCCAA
CGATCAAGGCGAGTTACATGATCCCCCATGTTGTGCAAAAAAGCGGTTAGCTCCTTCGGTCCTCCGATCG
TTGTCAGAAGTAAGTTGGCCGCAGTGTTATCACTCATGGTTATGGCAGCACTGCATAATTCTCTTACTGT
CATGCCATCCGTAAGATGCTTTTCTGTGACTGGTGAGTACTCAACCAAGTCATTCTGAGAATAGTGTATG
CGGCGACCGAGTTGCTCTTGCCCGGCGTCAATACGGGATAATACCGCGCCACATAGCAGAACTTTAAAAG
TGCTCATCATTGGAAAACGTTCTTCGGGGCGAAAACTCTCAAGGATCTTACCGCTGTTGAGATCCAGTTC
GATGTAACCCACTCGTGCACCCAACTGATCTTCAGCATCTTTTACTTTCACCAGCGTTTCTGGGTGAGCA
AAAACAGGAAGGCAAAATGCCGCAAAAAAGGGAATAAGGGCGACACGGAAATGTTGAATACTCATACTCT
TCCTTTTTCAATATTATTGAAGCATTTATCAGGGTTATTGTCTCATGAGCGGATACATATTTGAATGTAT
TTAGAAAAATAAACAAATAGGGGTTCCGCGCACATTTCCCCGAAAAGTGCCACCTAAATTGTAAGCGTTA
ATATTTTGTTAAAATTCGCGTTAAATTTTTGTTAAATCAGCTCATTTTTTAACCAATAGGCCGAAATCGG
CAAAATCCCTTATAAATCAAAAGAATAGACCGAGATAGGGT
[37 nt withheld, positions 3052-3088]
AAAGAACGTGGACTCCAACGTCAAAGG
[49 nt withheld, positions 3116-3164]
T
[91 nt withheld, positions 3166-3256]
G
[124 nt withheld, positions 3258-3381]
CCCATTCGCCATTCAGGCTGCGCAACTGTTGGGAAGGGCGATCGGTGCGGGCCTCTTCGCTATTACGCCA
GCTGGCGAAAGGGGGATGTGCTGCAAGGCGATTAAGTTGGGTAACGCCAGGGTTTTCCCAGTCACGACGT
TGTAAAACGACGGCCAGTGAGCGCGCGTAATACGACTCACTATAGGGCGAATTGGGTACCGGGCCCCCCC
TCGAGGTCGACGGTATCGATAAGCTTGATTACCGAAGAGCAGGCCTGCAGAATTCCATATGACTAGTGGA
TCCATGGGCTCTTCGCCAATCGAATTGGCCGCCACCGCGGTGGAGCTCCAGCTTTTGTTCCCTTTAGTGA
GGGTTAATTGCGCGCTTGGCGTAATCATGGTCATAGCTGTTTCCTGTGTGAAATTGTTATCCGCTCACAA
TTCCACACAACATACGAGCCGGAAGCATAAAGTGTAAAGCCTGGGGTGCCTA
Features (pLannotate 1.2.2; 16 found; start..end, strand, type, name):
      1..22      -  protein_bind   CAP binding site: CAP binding activates transcription in the presence of cAMP. E. coli catabolite activator protein
     35..125     -  CDS            lacI (fragment): lac repressor; lacI; The lac repressor binds to the lac operator to inhibit transcription in E. coli. This inhibition can be relieved by adding lactose or isopropyl-β-D-thiogalactopyranoside (IPTG).
    125..624     +  promoter       CeU6 promoter: promoter for the C. elegans K09B11.12 U6 snRNA gene (Friedland et al., 2013)
    679..754     +  misc_RNA       gRNA scaffold: guide RNA scaffold for the Streptococcus pyogenes CRISPR/Cas9 system
    762..998     +  misc_feature   3' CeU6: region downstream of the C. elegans K09B11.12 U6 snRNA gene
   1176..1764    -  rep_origin     ori: high-copy-number ColE1/pMB1/pBR322/pUC origin of replication
   1935..2795    -  CDS            AmpR: β-lactamase; bla; confers resistance to ampicillin, carbenicillin, and related antibiotics
   2796..2900    -  promoter       AmpR promoter: bla
   2953..3381    -  rep_origin     f1 ori (sequence partly withheld): f1 bacteriophage origin of replication; arrow indicates direction of (+) strand synthesis
   3386..3541    -  CDS            lacZα (fragment): LacZα fragment of β-galactosidase; lacZ fragment
   3549..3567    +  promoter       T7 promoter: promoter for bacteriophage T7 RNA polymerase
   3576..3620    -  misc_feature   MCS (fragment): pBluescript multiple cloning site
   3688..3709    -  misc_feature   MCS (fragment): pBluescript multiple cloning site
   3722..3740    -  promoter       T3 promoter: promoter for bacteriophage T3 RNA polymerase
   3785..3801    -  protein_bind   lac operator: The lac repressor binds to the lac operator to inhibit transcription in E. coli. This inhibition can be relieved by adding lactose or isopropyl-β-D-thiogalactopyranoside (IPTG). lac repressor encoded by lacI
   3809..3839    -  promoter       lac promoter: promoter for the E. coli lac operon
