[The description below was written by a language model from this plasmid's Addgene catalogue record and pLannotate feature annotations shown in this document.]
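Description:
pMLS256 is a destination vector from the SapTrap toolkit for CRISPR/Cas9 genome modification in Caenorhabditis elegans. It is built on the pBluescript II backbone and designed so that a single plasmid can carry both an sgRNA expression cassette and a homology-directed repair template. It is a high-copy plasmid in E. coli, replicating from a ColE1/pUC-type origin and selected with ampicillin through the β-lactamase gene and its native promoter. The backbone also retains an f1 phage origin and remnants of the pBluescript cloning region: lac promoter and operator, T7 and T3 promoters, fragments of the multiple cloning site and lacZα, and a short lacI fragment.

The payload is a pU6::sgRNA cassette of about 850 bp. The C. elegans U6 snRNA (K09B11.12) RNA polymerase III promoter is followed, after a short gap, by the Streptococcus pyogenes Cas9 guide RNA scaffold and then by the downstream region of the same U6 gene, which presumably supplies the 3' termination context. The record lists a SapI insertion site as the modification in this insert. The gap between promoter and scaffold is the likely place for the target-specific guide sequence, although the feature table does not annotate the SapI sites. A second SapI insertion site, noted by the depositor, accepts the repair template; its position is likewise unannotated, though the split in the MCS fragments suggests the former polylinker. SapI is a type IIS enzyme that cuts outside its recognition sequence, allowing ordered, scarless assembly of multiple fragments in one reaction. No Cas9 gene is present, so the nuclease must be supplied separately. The plasmid serves as the recipient for high-throughput assembly of worm gene-targeting vectors.
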