Addgene plasmid #73715: pMLS256
Purpose: SapTrap destination vector for building combined sgRNA expression + repair template vectors
Depositing lab: Erik Jorgensen. Depositing organization: University of Utah. Publication: SapTrap, a Toolkit for High-Throughput CRISPR/Cas9 Gene Modification in Caenorhabditis elegans. Schwartz ML, Jorgensen EM. Genetics. 2016 Feb 2. pii: genetics.115.184275. 10.1534/genetics.115.184275 PubMed 26837755.
Backbone
  Vector backbone: pBluescript II
  Backbone manufacturer: Agilent Technologies
  Vector type: Worm Expression, CRISPR
Growth in bacteria
  Bacterial resistance: Ampicillin, 100 μg/mL
  Growth temperature: 37°C
  Growth strain: Top10
  Copy number: High Copy
Gene/Insert
  Gene/Insert name: pU6::sgRNA
  Insert size (bp): 846
  Mutation: SapI insertion site
  Promoter: C. elegans U6 snRNA pol III promoter
  Cloning method: Unknown
  Sequencing primers: 5′ M13 (-21) Forward; 3′ M13 Reverse
Terms and licenses: Academic/Nonprofit Terms; Industry Terms: Not Available to Industry
Depositor comments: 2nd Insert: SapI repair template insertion site; sgRNA insert can be sequenced with oMLS471: 5' - TCCAAGAACTCGTACAAAAATGCTC
How to cite: pMLS256 was a gift from Erik Jorgensen (Addgene plasmid # 73715 ; http://n2t.net/addgene:73715 ; RRID:Addgene_73715)
