>Addgene plasmid #73715 | pMLS256 | depositor partial sequence | sequence record 136581 | pU6::sgRNA cassette
TCCAAGAACTCGTACAAAAATGCTCTGAAGTAGGTCTCGAGATCAATACTGGGAAGACGAAAGTCTTGCG
AAACCGATTCGCTGACCCCAGTAAAGTCTACTTCGGTAGCCCTTCCCCCACCACCCAGCTCGACGACGTC
GACGAGTACATCTACCTCGGTCGTCAAATCAACGCCCAAAACAACTTGATGCCGGAAATCCACCGAAGAC
GTCGAGCAGCCTGGGCTGCATTCAATGGAATCAAGAATGCCACCGACTCCATCACCGACAAGAAGATTCG
TGCGAATCTGTTCGACTCAATTGTCCTTCCAGCGCTCACCTACGTTTCAGAAGCCTGGACATTCACCAAA
GCTCTATCCGAACGAGTACGAATCACACATGCCTCCCCCACAAATTATTGATCTACATCCCCATTTGGTA
TAGTGTCTTACAGGACTCTCAATATGTCAGCTGCATGATAAATGGTCCCTATATAATTGAATTGCAAATC
TAAATGTTTGCGAAGAGCAGGCCTGCAGAATTCCATATGACTAGTGGATCCATGGGCTCTTCGGTTTTAG
AGCTAGAAATAGCAAGTTAAAATAAGGCTAGTCCGTTATCAACTTGAAAAAGTGGCACCGAGTCGGTGCT
TTTTTTCAATAATATTCTAGATATCCCTTTTTGAAACTAAAATGAAATACTCTAAATTTTTGAGTTCAAT
GTTTCAACTAATCTTGGTTAAAGGTAAATTCCCGGAGGGACGATTTTAAAGTTGCCAGAGTTGATTAAAT
TGGTCCAAAAAATTTTATTAGGAAACTCGAAAAAAAATTGATTTTTTTTGACAATATTCCAAAGAAAATT
ACAAAATCTCGACGCCAAACATAGTCGGCTGTG
