>Addgene plasmid #73715 | pMLS256 | depositor partial sequence | sequence record 136582 | Repair Template insertion site
TGGCGAAGAGCCCATGGATCCACTAGTCATATGGAATTCTGCAGGCCTGCTCTTCGGTA
