>Addgene plasmid #73715 | pMLS256 | addgene partial sequence | sequence record 139503 | M13-F20 5'-TGTAAAACGACGGCCAGT-3'
GGGCGAATTGGGTACCGGGCCCCCCCTCGAGGTCGACGGTATCGATAAGCTTGATTACCGAAGAGCAGGC
CTGCAGAATTCCATATGACTAGTGGATCCATGGGCTCTTCGCCAATCGAATTGGCCGCCACCGCGGTGGA
GCTCCAGCTTTTGTTCCCTTTAGTGAGGGTTAATTGCGCGCTTGGCGTAATCATGGTCATAGCTGTTTCC
TGTGTGAAATTGTTATCCGCTCACAATTCCACACAACATACGAGCCGGAAGCATAAAGTGTAAAGCCTGG
GGTGCCTAATGAGTGAGCTAACTCACATTAATTGCGTTGCGCTCACTGCCCGCTTTCCAGTCGGGAAACC
TGTCGTGCCAGCTGCATTAATGAATCGGCCAACGCGCGGGGAGAGGCGGTTTGCGTATTGGGCTCCAAGA
ACTCGTACAAAAATGCTCTGAAGTAGGTCTCGAGATCAATACTGGGAAGACGAAAGTCTTGCGAAACCGA
TTCGCTGACCCCAGTAAAGTCTACTTCGGTAGCCCTTCCCCCACCACCCAGCTCGACGACGTCGACGAGT
ACATCTACCTCGGTCGTCAAATCAACGCCCAAAACAACTTGATGCCGGAAATCCACCGAAGACGTCGAGC
AGCCTGGGCTGCATTCAATGGAATCAAGAATGCCACCGACTCCATCACCGACAAGAAGATTCGTGCGAAT
CTGTTCGACTCAATTGTCCTTCCAGCGCTCACCTACGTTTCAGAAGCCTGGACATTCACCAAAGCTCTAT
CCGAACGAGTACGAATCACACATGCCTCCCCCACAAATTATTGATCTACATCCCCATTTGGTATAGTGTC
TTACAGGACTCTCAATATGTCAGCTGCATGATAAATGGTCCCTATATAATTGAATTGCAAATCTAAATGT
TTGCGAAGAGCAGGCCTGCAGAATTCCATATGACTAGTGGATCCATGGGCTCTTCGGTTTTAGAGCTAGA
AATAGCAAGTTAAAATAAGGCTAGTCCGTTATCAACTTGAAAAAGTGGCACCGAGTCGGTGCTTTTTTTC
AATAATATTCTA
