>Addgene plasmid #73715 | pMLS256 | addgene partial sequence | sequence record 139504 | M13-Rev 5'-CAGGAAACAGCTATGACC-3'
TCACTAAAGGGAACAAAAGCTGGAGCTCCACCGCGGTGGCGGCCAATTCGATTGGCGAAGAGCCCATGGA
TCCACTAGTCATATGGAATTCTGCAGGCCTGCTCTTCGGTAATCAAGCTTATCGATACCGTCGACCTCGA
GGGGGGGCCCGGTACCCAATTCGCCCTATAGTGAGTCGTATTACGCGCGCTCACTGGCCGTCGTTTTACA
ACGTCGTGACTGGGAAAACCCTGGCGTTACCCAACTTAATCGCCTTGCAGCACATCCCCCTTTCGCCAGC
TGGCGTAATAGCGAAGAGGCCCGCACCGATCGCCCTTCCCAACAGTTGCGCAGCCTGAATGGCGAATGGG
[124 nt withheld, positions 351-474]
C
[91 nt withheld, positions 476-566]
A
[49 nt withheld, positions 568-616]
CCTTTGACGTTGGAGTCCACGTTCTTT
[37 nt withheld, positions 644-680]
ACCCTATCTCGGTCTATTCTTTTGATTTATAAGGGATTTTGCCGATTTCGGCCTATTGGTTAAAAAATGA
GCTGATTTAACAAAAATTTAACGCGAATTTTAACAAAATATTAACGCTTACAATTTAGGTGGCACTTTTC
GGGGAAATGTGCGCGGAACCCCTATTTGTTTATTTTTCTAAATACATTCAAATATGTATCCGCTCATGAG
ACAATAACCCTGATAAATGCTTCAATAATATTGAAAAAGGAAGAGTATGAGTATTCAACATTTCCGTGTC
GCCCTTATTCCCTTTTTTGCGGCATTTTGCCTTCCTGTTTTTGCTCACCCAGAA
